>Addgene plasmid #204703 | pMXSIP-FLAG-ATPIF1 | addgene full sequence | sequence record 403955 | Addgene NGS Result
CCCGAAAAGTGCCACCTGCATAATGAAAGACCCCACCTGTAGGTTTGGCAAGCTAGCTTAAGTAACGCCA
TTTTGCAAGGCATGGAAAAATACATAACTGAGAATAGAAAAGTTCAGATCAAGGTCAGGAACAGATGGAA
CAGCTGAATATGGGCCAAACAGGATATCTGTGGTAAGCAGTTCCTGCCCCGGCTCAGGGCCAAGAACAGA
TGGAACAGCTGAATATGGGCCAAACAGGATATCTGTGGTAAGCAGTTCCTGCCCCGGCTCAGGGCCAAGA
ACAGATGGTCCCCAGATGCGGTCCAGCCCTCAGCAGTTTCTAGAGAACCATCAGATGTTTCCAGGGTGCC
CCAAGGACCTGAAATGACCCTGTGCCTTATTTGAACTAACCAATCAGTTCGCTTCTCGCTTCTGTTCGCG
CGCTTCTGCTCCCCGAGCTCAATAAAAGAGCCCACAACCCCTCACTCGGCGCGCCAGTCCTCCGATTGAC
TGAGTCGCCCGGGTACCCGTGTATCCAATAAACCCTCTTGCAGTTGCATCCGACTTGTGGTCTCGCTGTT
CCTTGGGAGGGTCTCCTCTGAGTGATTGACTACCCGTCAGCGGGGGTCTTTCATTTGGGGGCTCGTCCGG
GATCGGGAGACCCCTGCCCAGGGACCACCGACCCACCACCGGGAGGTAAGCTGGCCAGCAACTTATCTGT
GTCTGTCCGATTGTCTAGTGTCTATGACTGATTTTATGCGCCTGCGTCGGTACTAGTTAGCTAACTAGCT
CTGTATCTGGCGGACCCGTGGTGGAACTGACGAGTTCGGAACACCCGGCCGCAACCCTGGGAGACGTCCC
AGGGACTTCGGGGGCCGTTTTTGTGGCCCGACCTGAGTCCAAAAATCCCGATCGTTTTGGACTCTTTGGT
GCACCCCCCTAATAGGAGGGATATGTGGTTCTGGTAGGAGACGAGAACCTAAAACAGTTCCCGCCTCCGT
CTGAATTTTTGCTTTCGGTTTGGGACCGAAGCCGCGCCGCGCGTCTTGTCTGCTGCAGCATCGTTCTGTG
TTGTCTCTGTCTGACTGTGTTTCTGTATTTGTCTGAAAATTAGGGCCAGACTGTTACCACTCCCTTAAGT
TTGACCTTAGGTCACTGGAAAGATGTCGAGCGGATCGCTCACAACCAGTCGGTAGATGTCAAGAAGAGAC
GTTGGGTTACCTTCTGCTCTGCAGAATGGCCAACCTTTAACGTCGGATGGCCGCGAGACGGCACCTTTAA
CCGAGACCTCATCACCCAGGTTAAGATCAAGGTCTTTTCACCTGGCCCGCATGGACACCCAGACCAGGTC
CCCTACATCGTGACCTGGGAAGCCTTGGCTTTTGACCCCCCTCCCTGGGTCAAGCCCTTTGTACACCCTA
AGCCTCCGCCTCCTCTTCCTCCATCCGCCCCGTCTCTCCCCCTTGAACCTCCTCGTTCGACCCCGCCTCG
ATCCTCCCTTTATCCAGCCCTCACTCCTTCTCTAGGCGCCCCCATATGGCCATATGAGATCTTATATGGG
GCACCCCCGCCCCTTGTAAACTTCCCTGACCCTGACATGACAAGAGTTACTAACAGCCCCTCTCTCCAAG
CTCACTTACAGGCTCTCTACTTAGTCCAGCACGAAGTCTGGAGACCTCTGGCGGCAGCCTACCAAGAACA
ACTGGACCGACCGGTGGTACCTCACCCTTACCGAGTCGGCGACACAGTGTGGGTCCGCCGACACCAGACT
AAGAACCTAGAACCTCGCTGGAAAGGACCTTACACAGTCCTGCTGACCACCCCCACCGCCCTCAAAGTAG
ACGGCATCGCAGCTTGGATACACGCCGCCCACGTGAAGGCTGCCGACCCCGGGGGTGGACCATCCTCTAG
ACTGCCGGATCTAGCTAGTTAATTAAGGATCCCAGTGTGGTGGTACGGGAATTCGCCACCATGGACTACA
AAGACGATGACGACAAGGGGGGGGGGGCAGTGACGGCGTTGGCGGCGCGGACGTGGCTTGGCGTGTGGGG
CGTGAGGACCATGCAAGCCCGAGGCTTCGGCTCGGATCAGTCCGAGAATGTCGACCGGGGCGCGGGCTCC
ATCCGGGAAGCCGGTGGGGCCTTCGGAAAGAGAGAGCAGGCTGAAGAGGAACGATATTTCCGAGCACAGA
GTAGAGAACAACTGGCAGCTTTGAAAAAACACCATGAAGAAGAAATCGTTCATCATAAGAAGGAGATTGA
GCGTCTGCAGAAAGAAATTGAGCGCCATAAGCAGAAGATCAAAATGCTAAAACATGATGATTAAGCGGCC
GCTACGTAAATTCCGCCCCCCCCCCTAACGTTACTGGCCGAAGCCGCTTGGAATAAGGCCGGTGTGCGTT
TGTCTATATGTTATTTTCCACCATATTGCCGTCTTTTGGCAATGTGAGGGCCCGGAAACCTGGCCCTGTC
TTCTTGACGAGCATTCCTAGGGGTCTTTCCCCTCTCGCCAAAGGAATGCAAGGTCTGTTGAATGTCGTGA
AGGAAGCAGTTCCTCTGGAAGCTTCTTGAAGACAAACAACGTCTGTAGCGACCCTTTGCAGGCAGCGGAA
CCCCCCACCTGGCGACAGGTGCCTCTGCGGCCAAAAGCCACGTGTATAAGATACACCTGCAAAGGCGGCA
CAACCCCAGTGCCACGTTGTGAGTTGGATAGTTGTGGAAAGAGTCAAATGGCTCTCCTCAAGCGTATTCA
ACAAGGGGCTGAAGGATGCCCAGAAGGTACCCCATTGTATGGGATCTGATCTGGGGCCTCGGTGCACATG
CTTTACATGTGTTTAGTCGAGGTTAAAAAAACGTCTAGGCCCCCCGAACCACGGGGACGTGGTTTTCCTT
TGAAAAACACGATGATAATATGGCCACAACCATGGTTACCGAGTACAAGCCCACGGTGCGCCTCGCCACC
CGCGACGACGTCCCCAGGGCCGTACGCACCCTCGCCGCCGCGTTCGCCGACTACCCCGCCACGCGCCACA
CCGTCGATCCGGACCGCCACATCGAGCGGGTCACCGAGCTGCAAGAACTCTTCCTCACGCGCGTCGGGCT
CGACATCGGCAAGGTGTGGGTCGCGGACGACGGCGCCGCGGTGGCGGTCTGGACCACGCCGGAGAGCGTC
GAAGCGGGGGCGGTGTTCGCCGAGATCGGCCCGCGCATGGCCGAGTTGAGCGGTTCCCGGCTGGCCGCGC
AGCAACAGATGGAAGGCCTCCTGGCGCCGCACCGGCCCAAGGAGCCCGCGTGGTTCCTGGCCACCGTCGG
CGTCTCGCCCGACCACCAGGGCAAGGGTCTGGGCAGCGCCGTCGTGCTCCCCGGAGTGGAGGCGGCCGAG
CGCGCCGGGGTGCCCGCCTTCCTGGAGACCTCCGCGCCCCGCAACCTCCCCTTCTACGAGCGGCTCGGCT
TCACCGTCACCGCCGACGTCGAGGTGCCCGAAGGACCGCGCACCTGGTGCATGACCCGCAAGCCCGGTGC
CTGAGTCGACGATAAAATAAAAGATTTTATTTAGTCTCCAGAAAAAGGGGGGAATGAAAGACCCCACCTG
TAGGTTTGGCAAGCTAGCTTAAGTAACGCCATTTTGCAAGGCATGGAAAAATACATAACTGAGAATAGAG
AAGTTCAGATCAAGGTCAGGAACAGATGGAACAGCTGAATATGGGCCAAACAGGATATCTGTGGTAAGCA
GTTCCTGCCCCGGCTCAGGGCCAAGAACAGATGGAACAGCTGAATATGGGCCAAACAGGATATCTGTGGT
AAGCAGTTCCTGCCCCGGCTCAGGGCCAAGAACAGATGGTCCCCAGATGCGGTCCAGCCCTCAGCAGTTT
CTAGAGAACCATCAGATGTTTCCAGGGTGCCCCAAGGACCTGAAATGACCCTGTGCCTTATTTGAACTAA
CCAATCAGTTCGCTTCTCGCTTCTGTTCGCGCGCTTCTGCTCCCCGAGCTCAATAAAAGAGCCCACAACC
CCTCACTCGGGGCGCCAGTCCTCCGATTGACTGAGTCGCCCGGGTACCCGTGTATCCAATAAACCCTCTT
GCAGTTGCATCCGACTTGTGGTCTCGCTGTTCCTTGGGAGGGTCTCCTCTGAGTGATTGACTACCCGTCA
GCGGGGGTCTTTCACATGCAGCATGTATCAAAATTAATTTGGTTTTTTTTCTTAAGTATTTACATTAAAT
GGCCATAGTTGCATTAATGAATCGGCCAACGCGCGGGGAGAGGCGGTTTGCGTATTGGGCGCTCTTCCGC
TTCCTCGCTCACTGACTCGCTGCGCTCGGTCGTTCGGCTGCGGCGAGCGGTATCAGCTCACTCAAAGGCG
GTAATACGGTTATCCACAGAATCAGGGGATAACGCAGGAAAGAACATGTGAGCAAAAGGCCAGCAAAAGG
CCAGGAACCGTAAAAAGGCCGCGTTGCTGGCGTTTTTCCATAGGCTCCGCCCCCCTGACGAGCATCACAA
AAATCGACGCTCAAGTCAGAGGTGGCGAAACCCGACAGGACTATAAAGATACCAGGCGTTTCCCCCTGGA
AGCTCCCTCGTGCGCTCTCCTGTTCCGACCCTGCCGCTTACCGGATACCTGTCCGCCTTTCTCCCTTCGG
GAAGCGTGGCGCTTTCTCATAGCTCACGCTGTAGGTATCTCAGTTCGGTGTAGGTCGTTCGCTCCAAGCT
GGGCTGTGTGCACGAACCCCCCGTTCAGCCCGACCGCTGCGCCTTATCCGGTAACTATCGTCTTGAGTCC
AACCCGGTAAGACACGACTTATCGCCACTGGCAGCAGCCACTGGTAACAGGATTAGCAGAGCGAGGTATG
TAGGCGGTGCTACAGAGTTCTTGAAGTGGTGGCCTAACTACGGCTACACTAGAAGAACAGTATTTGGTAT
CTGCGCTCTGCTGAAGCCAGTTACCTTCGGAAAAAGAGTTGGTAGCTCTTGATCCGGCAAACAAACCACC
GCTGGTAGCGGTGGTTTTTTTGTTTGCAAGCAGCAGATTACGCGCAGAAAAAAAGGATCTCAAGAAGATC
CTTTGATCTTTTCTACGGGGTCTGACGCTCAGTGGAACGAAAACTCACGTTAAGGGATTTTGGTCATGAG
ATTATCAAAAAGGATCTTCACCTAGATCCTTTTGCGGCCGGCCGCAAATCAATCTAAAGTATATATGAGT
AAACTTGGTCTGACAGTTACCAATGCTTAATCAGTGAGGCACCTATCTCAGCGATCTGTCTATTTCGTTC
ATCCATAGTTGCCTGACTCCCCGTCGTGTAGATAACTACGATACGGGAGGGCTTACCATCTGGCCCCAGT
GCTGCAATGATACCGCGAGACCCACGCTCACCGGCTCCAGATTTATCAGCAATAAACCAGCCAGCCGGAA
GGGCCGAGCGCAGAAGTGGTCCTGCAACTTTATCCGCCTCCATCCAGTCTATTAATTGTTGCCGGGAAGC
TAGAGTAAGTAGTTCGCCAGTTAATAGTTTGCGCAACGTTGTTGCCATTGCTACAGGCATCGTGGTGTCA
CGCTCGTCGTTTGGTATGGCTTCATTCAGCTCCGGTTCCCAACGATCAAGGCGAGTTACATGATCCCCCA
TGTTGTGCAAAAAAGCGGTTAGCTCCTTCGGTCCTCCGATCGTTGTCAGAAGTAAGTTGGCCGCAGTGTT
ATCACTCATGGTTATGGCAGCACTGCATAATTCTCTTACTGTCATGCCATCCGTAAGATGCTTTTCTGTG
ACTGGTGAGTACTCAACCAAGTCATTCTGAGAATAGTGTATGCGGCGACCGAGTTGCTCTTGCCCGGCGT
CAATACGGGATAATACCGCGCCACATAGCAGAACTTTAAAAGTGCTCATCATTGGAAAACGTTCTTCGGG
GCGAAAACTCTCAAGGATCTTACCGCTGTTGAGATCCAGTTCGATGTAACCCACTCGTGCACCCAACTGA
TCTTCAGCATCTTTTACTTTCACCAGCGTTTCTGGGTGAGCAAAAACAGGAAGGCAAAATGCCGCAAAAA
AGGGAATAAGGGCGACACGGAAATGTTGAATACTCATACTCTTCCTTTTTCAATATTATTGAAGCATTTA
TCAGGGTTATTGTCTCATGAGCGGATACATATTTGAATGTATTTAGAAAAATAAACAAATAGGGGTTCCG
CGCACATTTC
Features (pLannotate 1.2.2; 15 found; start..end, strand, type, name):
     22..615     +  LTR            LTR: long terminal repeat from Moloney murine leukemia virus
    678..877     +  misc_feature   MMLV Ψ: packaging signal of Moloney murine leukemia virus (MMLV)
    929..1017    +  misc_feature   MESV Ψ (fragment): packaging signal of murine embryonic stem cell virus
   1094..1510    +  CDS            gag (truncated): truncated Moloney murine leukemia virus (MMLV) gag gene lacking the start codon
   1520..1894    +  misc_feature   pol region: Moloney murine leukemia virus (MMLV) pol region containing the splice acceptor site
   1953..1973    +  CDS            3xFLAG (fragment): three tandem FLAG® epitope tags
   1987..2301    +  CDS            ATP5IF1: ATIF1_HUMAN - Also known as ATPI, ATPIF1. Experimental evidence at protein level: Swiss-Prot protein existence level 1. Endogenous F(1)F(o)-ATPase inhibitor limiting ATP depletion when the mitochondrial membrane potential falls below a threshold and the F(1)F(o)-ATP synthase starts hydrolyzing ATP to pump protons out of the mitochondrial matrix. Required to avoid the consumption of cellular ATP when the F(1)F(o)-ATP synthase enzyme acts as an ATP hydrolase. Indirectly acts as a regulator of heme synthesis in erythroid tissues: regulates heme synthesis by modulating the mitochondrial pH and red
   2426..2888    +  misc_feature   IRES: internal ribosome entry site (IRES) of the encephalomyocarditis virus (EMCV)
   2908..3504    +  CDS            PuroR (fragment): puromycin N-acetyltransferase; pac from Streptomyces; confers resistance to puromycin
   3553..3674    +  LTR            3' LTR (ΔU3) (fragment): self-inactivating 3' long terminal repeat (LTR) from Moloney murine leukemia virus
   3675..4144    +  LTR            LTR: long terminal repeat from Moloney murine leukemia virus
   4210..4262    -  CDS            lacI (fragment): lac repressor; lacI; The lac repressor binds to the lac operator to inhibit transcription in E. coli. This inhibition can be relieved by adding lactose or isopropyl-β-D-thiogalactopyranoside (IPTG).
   4445..5033    -  rep_origin     ori: high-copy-number ColE1/pMB1/pBR322/pUC origin of replication
   5197..6057    -  CDS            AmpR: β-lactamase; bla; confers resistance to ampicillin, carbenicillin, and related antibiotics
   6058..6162    -  promoter       AmpR promoter: bla
