[The description below was written by a language model from this plasmid's Addgene catalogue record and pLannotate feature annotations shown in this document.]
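Description:
pMXSIP-FLAG-ATPIF1 is a Moloney murine leukemia virus-based retroviral expression plasmid built on the pMXS backbone, catalogued as a mammalian expression vector for producing FLAG-tagged human ATPIF1 (ATP5IF1, the ATP synthase inhibitory factor subunit 1). In bacteria it is maintained through a high-copy ColE1/pUC-type origin and selected with ampicillin via the β-lactamase gene and its native promoter.

The retroviral portion of the 6.2 kb sequence is framed by MMLV long terminal repeats. Downstream of the 5′ LTR lie the MMLV packaging signal, a truncated gag segment lacking its start codon, and a pol-derived region carrying a splice acceptor. These elements allow the transcript to be encapsidated when gag, pol and env are supplied in trans by a packaging cell line, and they support expression of the downstream cassette. No separate internal promoter is annotated, so transcription is presumably driven from the 5′ LTR. The insert, cloned between EcoRI and NotI sites, comprises a short N-terminal FLAG epitope (annotated as a fragment matching a 3xFLAG reference, consistent with a single tag) followed by the ATP5IF1 coding sequence. An EMCV IRES then directs translation of puromycin N-acetyltransferase from the same bicistronic message, so puromycin-resistant cells should also express the tagged protein. The 3′ end is annotated as a short match to a ΔU3 LTR fragment followed by an MMLV LTR, so the table alone does not establish a self-inactivating design.

ATP5IF1 is an endogenous inhibitor of the F1Fo-ATPase that limits ATP hydrolysis when mitochondrial membrane potential falls. The construct is suited to stable expression of the epitope-tagged protein in mammalian cells by transduction or transfection, with detection or immunoprecipitation through FLAG. It was deposited with a study on mitochondrial remodeling and ischemic protection.
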