Addgene plasmid #204703: pMXSIP-FLAG-ATPIF1
Purpose: expresses FLAG-ATPIF1 in mammalian cells
Depositing lab: William Kaelin. Publication: Mitochondrial remodeling and ischemic protection by G protein-coupled receptor 35 agonists. Wyant GA, Yu W, Doulamis IP, Nomoto RS, Saeed MY, Duignan T, McCully JD, Kaelin WG Jr. Science. 2022 Aug 5;377(6606):621-629. doi: 10.1126/science.abm1638. Epub 2022 Aug 4. PubMed 35926043.
Backbone
  Vector backbone: pMXS
  Vector type: Mammalian Expression
  Selectable markers: Puromycin
Growth in bacteria
  Bacterial resistance: Ampicillin, 100 μg/mL
  Growth temperature: 37°C
  Growth strain: NEB Stable
  Copy number: High Copy
Gene/Insert
  Gene/Insert name: ATP synthase inhibitory factor subunit 1 (alt name: ATPIF1)
  Species: H. sapiens (human)
  Entrez Gene: ATP5IF1 (a.k.a. ATPI, ATPIF1, ATPIP, IP)
  Tag / fusion protein: FLAG (N terminal on insert)
  Cloning method: Restriction Enzyme; 5′ cloning site EcoRI (unknown if destroyed); 3′ cloning site NotI (unknown if destroyed)
  Sequencing primers: 5′ TTGGATACACGCCGCCCAC
Terms and licenses: Academic/Nonprofit Terms; Industry Terms: Not Available to Industry
How to cite: pMXSIP-FLAG-ATPIF1 was a gift from William Kaelin (Addgene plasmid # 204703 ; http://n2t.net/addgene:204703 ; RRID:Addgene_204703)
